Addgene plasmid #85977: pKER-mRuby2
Purpose: Expresses mRuby2 from the EF1a promoter in mammalian cells
Depositing lab: Michele Calos. Depositing organization: Stanford University. Publication: In vivo blunt-end cloning through CRISPR/Cas9-facilitated non-homologous end-joining. Geisinger JM, Turan S, Hernandez S, Spector LP, Calos MP. Nucleic Acids Res. 2016 Jan 13. pii: gkv1542. 10.1093/nar/gkv1542 PubMed 26762978.
Backbone
  Vector backbone: pKER
  Backbone manufacturer: Calos Lab
  Total vector size (bp): 4168
  Vector type: Mammalian Expression
Growth in bacteria
  Bacterial resistance: Kanamycin, 50 μg/mL
  Growth temperature: 37°C
  Growth strain: NEB Stable
  Copy number: High Copy
Gene/Insert
  Gene/Insert name: mRuby2
  Insert size (bp): 714
  Promoter: EF-1a
  Cloning method: Restriction Enzyme; 5′ cloning site NheI (not destroyed); 3′ cloning site NotI (not destroyed)
  Sequencing primers: 5′ cgccgttacagatccaagctgt
Terms and licenses: Academic/Nonprofit Terms; Industry Terms: Not Available to Industry
How to cite: pKER-mRuby2 was a gift from Michele Calos (Addgene plasmid # 85977 ; http://n2t.net/addgene:85977 ; RRID:Addgene_85977)
