[The description below was written by a language model from this plasmid's Addgene catalogue record and pLannotate feature annotations shown in this document.]
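Description:
pKER-mRuby2 is a compact 4,168 bp mammalian expression plasmid built on the pKER backbone. It is maintained in E. coli at high copy through a ColE1/pUC-type origin and selected with kanamycin via the Tn5 aminoglycoside phosphotransferase gene (NeoR/KanR). The annotation places a bGH polyadenylation signal upstream of this marker and a fragment of the bla (AmpR) promoter downstream of it. No eukaryotic promoter driving the marker is annotated, so the record does not establish whether it also supports G418 selection in mammalian cells. A short pBR322 bom fragment is also detected as a backbone remnant.

The payload is the 714 bp mRuby2 insert, encoding a constitutively fluorescent red protein derived from Entacmaea quadricolor, cloned between NheI and NotI sites that both remain intact. Transcription comes from a composite promoter made up of a CMV enhancer fragment, the human EF-1α core promoter and a truncated HTLV-1 5' LTR segment. This type of LTR segment is commonly fused to the EF-1α core as a leader to strengthen expression. Downstream of mRuby2 lie a short β-globin-derived fragment, annotated by similarity to HBB and most likely untranslated 3' sequence rather than a fusion partner, and the rabbit β-globin poly(A) signal, which terminates the transcript. A single loxP site sits in reverse orientation just upstream of the enhancer, but the record does not explain its role.

The stated purpose is EF-1α-driven expression of mRuby2 in mammalian cells. The associated publication concerns in vivo blunt-end cloning by CRISPR/Cas9-facilitated non-homologous end joining, which suggests use as a fluorescent reporter cassette in that setting, although the record gives no details.
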