Features (pLannotate 1.2.2; 12 found; start..end, strand, type, name):
    257..481     +  polyA_signal   bGH poly(A) signal: bovine growth hormone polyadenylation signal
    666..1460    +  CDS            NeoR/KanR: aminoglycoside phosphotransferase from Tn5; aph(3')-II (or nptII); confers resistance to neomycin, kanamycin, and G418 (Geneticin®)
   1481..1531    -  misc_feature   bom (fragment): basis of mobility region from pBR322
   1558..1646    +  promoter       AmpR promoter (fragment): bla
   1785..2373    +  rep_origin     ori: high-copy-number ColE1/pMB1/pBR322/pUC origin of replication
   2437..2470    -  protein_bind   loxP: Cre-mediated recombination occurs in the 8-bp core sequence (GCATACAT). Cre recombinase
   2477..2593    +  enhancer       CMV enhancer (fragment): human cytomegalovirus immediate early enhancer
   2622..2833    +  promoter       EF-1α core promoter: core promoter for human elongation factor EF-1α
   2846..3114    +  LTR            5' LTR (truncated): truncated 5' long terminal repeat (LTR) from human T-cell leukemia virus (HTLV) type 1
   3158..3868    +  CDS            mRuby2: mRuby2 is a basic (constitutively fluorescent) red fluorescent protein published in 2012, derived from Entacmaea quadricolor. It has moderate acid sensitivity.
   3877..3942    +  CDS            HBB (fragment): HBB_PONPY - Experimental evidence at transcript level: Swiss-Prot protein existence level 2. Involved in oxygen transport from the lung to the various peripheral tissues. From Pongo pygmaeus (Bornean orangutan).
   4013..4068    +  polyA_signal   β-globin poly(A) signal: rabbit β-globin polyadenylation signal (Gil and Proudfoot, 1987)
>Addgene plasmid #85977 | pKER-mRuby2 | addgene full sequence | sequence record 192220 | Addgene NGS Result
AAGGTTGGCTATAAAGAGGTCATCAGTATATGAAACAGCCCCCTGCTGTCCATTCCTTATTCCATAGAAA
AGCCTTGACTTGAGGTTAGATTTTTTTTATATTTTGTTTTGTGTTATTTTTTTCTTTAACATCCCTAAAA
TTTTCCTTACATGTTTTACTAGCCAGATTTTTCCTCCTCTCCTGACTACTCCCAGTCATAGCTGTCCCTC
TTCTCGGGAGATGGGGGAGGCTAACTGAGGGTCCCCTAGCCCTCGACTGTGCCTTCTAGTTGCCAGCCAT
CTGTTGTTTGCCCCTCCCCCGTGCCTTCCTTGACCCTGGAAGGTGCCACTCCCACTGTCCTTTCCTAATA
AAATGAGGAAATTGCATCGCATTGTCTGAGTAGGTGTCATTCTATTCTGGGGGGTGGGGTGGGGCAGGAC
AGCAAGGGGGAGGATTGGGAAGACAATAGCAGGCATGCTGGGGATGCGGTGGGCTCTATGGTTTGGCGCG
CCTCTTCTACTGGGCGGTTTTATGGACAGCAAGCGAACCGGAATTGCCAGCTGGGGCGCCCTCTGGTAAG
GTTGGGAAGCCCTGCAAAGTAAACTGGATGGCTTTCTTGCCGCCAAGGATCTGATGGCGCAGGGGATCAA
GCTCTGATCAAGAGACAGGATGAGGATCGTTTCGCATGATTGAACAAGATGGATTGCACGCAGGTTCTCC
GGCCGCTTGGGTGGAGAGGCTATTCGGCTATGACTGGGCACAACAGACAATCGGCTGCTCTGATGCCGCC
GTGTTCCGGCTGTCAGCGCAGGGGCGCCCGGTTCTTTTTGTCAAGACCGACCTGTCCGGTGCCCTGAATG
AACTGCAAGACGAGGCAGCGCGGCTATCGTGGCTGGCCACGACGGGCGTTCCTTGCGCAGCTGTGCTCGA
CGTTGTCACTGAAGCGGGAAGGGACTGGCTGCTATTGGGCGAAGTGCCGGGGCAGGATCTCCTGTCATCT
CACCTTGCTCCTGCCGAGAAAGTATCCATCATGGCTGATGCAATGCGGCGGCTGCATACGCTTGATCCGG
CTACCTGCCCATTCGACCACCAAGCGAAACATCGCATCGAGCGAGCACGTACTCGGATGGAAGCCGGTCT
TGTCGATCAGGATGATCTGGACGAAGAGCATCAGGGGCTCGCGCCAGCCGAACTGTTCGCCAGGCTCAAG
GCGAGCATGCCCGACGGCGAGGATCTCGTCGTGACCCATGGCGATGCCTGCTTGCCGAATATCATGGTGG
AAAATGGCCGCTTTTCTGGATTCATCGACTGTGGCCGGCTGGGGGTGGCGGACCGCTATCAGGACATAGC
GTTGGCTACCCGTGATATTGCTGAAGAGCTTGGCGGCGAATGGGCTGACCGCTTCCTCGTGCTTTACGGT
ATCGCCGCTCCCGATTCGCAGCGCATCGCCTTCTATCGCCTTCTTGACGAGTTCTTCTGAATTATTAACG
CTTACAATTTCCTGATGCGGTATTTTCTCCTTACGCATCTGTGCGGTATTTCACACCGCATCAGGTGGCA
CTTTTCGGGGAAATGTGCGCGGAACCCCTATTTGTTTATTTTTCTAAATACATTCAAATATGTATCCGCT
CATGAGACAATAACCCTGATAAATGCTTCAATAATAGCACGTGCTAAAACTTCATTTTTAATTTAAAAGG
ATCTAGGTGAAGATCCTTTTTGATAATCTCATGACCAAAATCCCTTAACGTGAGTTTTCGTTCCACTGAG
CGTCAGACCCCGTAGAAAAGATCAAAGGATCTTCTTGAGATCCTTTTTTTCTGCGCGTAATCTGCTGCTT
GCAAACAAAAAAACCACCGCTACCAGCGGTGGTTTGTTTGCCGGATCAAGAGCTACCAACTCTTTTTCCG
AAGGTAACTGGCTTCAGCAGAGCGCAGATACCAAATACTGTTCTTCTAGTGTAGCCGTAGTTAGGCCACC
ACTTCAAGAACTCTGTAGCACCGCCTACATACCTCGCTCTGCTAATCCTGTTACCAGTGGCTGCTGCCAG
TGGCGATAAGTCGTGTCTTACCGGGTTGGACTCAAGACGATAGTTACCGGATAAGGCGCAGCGGTCGGGC
TGAACGGGGGGTTCGTGCACACAGCCCAGCTTGGAGCGAACGACCTACACCGAACTGAGATACCTACAGC
GTGAGCTATGAGAAAGCGCCACGCTTCCCGAAGGGAGAAAGGCGGACAGGTATCCGGTAAGCGGCAGGGT
CGGAACAGGAGAGCGCACGAGGGAGCTTCCAGGGGGAAACGCCTGGTATCTTTATAGTCCTGTCGGGTTT
CGCCACCTCTGACTTGAGCGTCGATTTTTGTGATGCTCGTCAGGGGGGCGGAGCCTATGGAAAAACGCCA
GCAACGCGGCCTTTTTACGGTTCCTGGCCTTTTGCTGGCCTTTTGCTCACATGTTCATAACTTCGTATAA
TGTATGCTATACGAAGTTATCTTAAGTAATAGTAATCAATTACGGGGTCATTAGTTCATAGCCCATATAT
GGAGTTCCGCGTTACATAACTTACGGTAAATGGCCCGCCTGGCTGACCGCCCAACGACCCCCGCCCATTG
ACGATCTGCGATCGCTCCGGTGCCCGTCAGTGGGCAGAGCGCACATCGCCCACAGTCCCCGAGAAGTTGG
GGGGAGGGGTCGGCAATTGAACCGGTGCCTAGAGAAGGTGGCGCGGGGTAAACTGGGAAAGTGATGTCGT
GTACTGGCTCCGCCTTTTTCCCGAGGGTGGGGGAGAACCGTATATAAGTGCAGTAGTCGCCGTGAACGTT
CTTTTTCGCAACGGGTTTGCCGCCAGAACACAGCTGAAGCTTCGAGGGGCTCGCATCTCTCCTTCACGCG
CCCGCCGCCCTACCTGAGGCCGCCATCCACGCCGGTTGAGTCGCGTTCTGCCGCCTCCCGCCTGTGGTGC
CTCCTGAACTGCGTCCGCCGTCTAGGTAAGTTTAAAGCTCAGGTCGAGACCGGGCCTTTGTCCGGCGCTC
CCTTGGAGCCTACCTAGACTCAGCCGGCTCTCCACGCTTTGCCTGACCCTGCTTGCTCAACTCTACGTCT
TTGTTTCGTTTTCTGTTCTGCGCCGTTACAGATCCAAGCTGTGACCGGCGCCTACGCTAGCGCTACCGGT
CGCCACCATGGTGTCTAAGGGCGAAGAGCTGATCAAGGAAAATATGCGTATGAAGGTGGTCATGGAAGGT
TCGGTCAACGGCCACCAATTCAAATGCACAGGTGAAGGAGAAGGCAATCCGTACATGGGAACTCAAACCA
TGAGGATCAAAGTCATCGAGGGAGGACCCCTGCCATTTGCCTTTGACATTCTTGCCACGTCGTTCATGTA
TGGCAGCCGTACTTTTATCAAGTACCCGAAAGGCATTCCTGATTTCTTTAAACAGTCCTTTCCTGAGGGT
TTTACTTGGGAAAGAGTTACGAGATACGAAGATGGTGGAGTCGTCACCGTCATGCAGGACACCAGCCTTG
AGGATGGCTGTCTCGTTTACCACGTCCAAGTCAGAGGGGTAAACTTTCCCTCCAATGGTCCCGTGATGCA
GAAGAAGACCAAGGGTTGGGAGCCTAATACAGAGATGATGTATCCAGCAGATGGTGGTCTGAGGGGATAC
ACTCATATGGCACTGAAAGTTGATGGTGGTGGCCATCTGTCTTGCTCTTTCGTAACAACTTACAGGTCAA
AAAAGACCGTCGGGAACATCAAGATGCCCGGTATCCATGCCGTTGATCACCGCCTGGAAAGGTTAGAGGA
AAGTGACAATGAAATGTTCGTAGTACAACGCGAACACGCAGTTGCCAAGTTCGCCGGGCTTGGTGGTGGG
ATGGACGAGCTGTACAAGTAGGCGGCCGCGTGCAGGCTGCCTATCAGAAGGTGGTGGCTGGTGTGGCCAA
TGCCCTGGCTCACAAATACCACTGAGATCTTTTTCCCTCTGCCAAAAATTATGGGGACATCATGAAGCCC
CTTGAGCATCTGACTTCTGGCTAATAAAGGAAATTTATTTTCATTGCAATAGTGTGTTGGAATTTTTTGT
GTCTCTCACTCGGAAGGACATATGGGAGGGCAAATCATTTAAAACATCAGAATGAGTATTTGGTTTAGAG
TTTGGCAACATATGCCCATATGCTGGCTGCCATGAACA
